>Addgene plasmid #52419 | PBRPyCAG-LoxP-ERAS-STOPcassette-Loxp-DsRed-IRES-PURO | depositor full sequence | sequence record 97400 | PBRPyCAG-LoxP-ERAS-STOPcassette-Loxp-DsRed-IRES-PURO sequence 8829 bps
GACCGCTTTGGAAAAACAAAGACTGTATTTCCTGGAAATTAATGTTTATTCAATAAACTGTGTATTCAGC
TATATTCACATAGTGGTGAGGCTGAAATGAGGCGGGAAGAGGCGGTTGGGGCTTAATTATATCAATTTGG
GTGGCCCCACAGCGCCTCCAAGGCGCCAGTCCTGTTTTGACAAGTTGCCTCTGGAAGCCTCTCTTCTTTT
TCTCCAGAGTAAGCGGAGGCCAGGGGCCCCCGGCCTCTGCTTAATACTAAAAAAAACAGCTGTTGTCATA
GTAATGATTGGGTGGAAACATTCCAGGCCTGGGTGGAGAGGCTTTTTGCTTCCTCTTGCAAAACCACACT
GACATTCCAGGCCTGGGTGGAGAGGCTTTTTGCTTCCTCTTGCAAAACCACACTGCCCTCTGGAGGGCAG
TTGCCTAGCAACTAATTAAAAGAGGATGTCGCACGGCCAGCTGCGGTCAGTTAGTCACTTCCTGCTTAAC
TGACTTGACATTTTCTATTTTAAGAGTCGGGAGGAAAATTACTGTGTTGGAGGCCCTCCGCCATCTTCTG
AAGCTGAATCGAATTAACTTGTTTATTGCAGCTTATAATGGTTACAAATAAAGCAATAGCATCACAAATT
TCACAAATAAAGCATTTTTTTCACTGCATTCTAGTTGTGGTTTGTCCAAACTCATCAATGTATCTTATCA
TGTCTGGATCTGATATCATCGTCGACATTGATTATTGACTAGCTAGTTATTAATAGTAATCAATTACGGG
GTCATTAGTTCATAGCCCATATATGGAGTTCCGCGTTACATAACTTACGGTAAATGGCCCGCCTGGCTGA
CCGCCCAACGACCCCCGCCCATTGACGTCAATAATGACGTATGTTCCCATAGTAACGCCAATAGGGACTT
TCCATTGACGTCAATGGGTGGAGTATTTACGGTAAACTGCCCACTTGGCAGTACATCAAGTGTATCATAT
GCCAAGTACGCCCCCTATTGACGTCAATGACGGTAAATGGCCCGCCTGGCATTATGCCCAGTACATGACC
TTATGGGACTTTCCTACTTGGCAGTACATCTACGTATTAGTCATCGCTATTACCATGATGGTCGAGGTGA
GCCCCACGTTCTGCTTCACTCTCCCCATCTCCCCCCCCTCCCCACCCCCAATTTTGTATTTATTTATTTT
TTAATTATTTTGTGCAGCGATGGGGGCGGGGGGGGGGGGGGGGCGCGCGCCAGGCGGGGCGGGGCGGGGC
GAGGGGCGGGGCGGGGCGAGGCGGAGAGGTGCGGCGGCAGCCAATCAGAGCGGCGCGCTCCGAAAGTTTC
CTTTTATGGCGAGGCGGCGGCGGCGGCGGCCCTATAAAAAGCGAAGCGCGCGGCGGGCGGGAGTCGCTGC
GCGCTGCCTTCGCCCCGTGCCCCGCTCCGCCGCCGCCTCGCGCCGCCCGCCCCGGCTCTGACTGACCGCG
TTACTCCCACAGGTGAGCGGGCGGGACGGCCCTTCTCCTCCGGGCTGTAATTAGCGCTTGGTTTAATGAC
GGCTTGTTTCTTTTCTGTGGCTGCGTGAAAGCCTTGAGGGGCTCCGGGAGGGCCCTTTGTGCGGGGGGAG
CGGCTCGGGGGGTGCGTGCGTGTGTGTGTGCGTGGGGAGCGCCGCGTGCGGCTCCGCGCTGCCCGGCGGC
TGTGAGCGCTGCGGGCGCGGCGCGGGGCTTTGTGCGCTCCGCAGTGTGCGCGAGGGGAGCGCGGCCGGGG
GCGGTGCCCCGCGGTGCGGGGGGGGCTGCGAGGGGAACAAAGGCTGCGTGCGGGGTGTGTGCGTGGGGGG
GTGAGCAGGGGGTGTGGGCGCGTCGGTCGGGCTGCAACCCCCCCTGCACCCCCCTCCCCGAGTTGCTGAG
CACGGCCCGGCTTCGGGTGCGGGGCTCCGTACGGGGCGTGGCGCGGGGCTCGCCGTGCCGGGCGGGGGGT
GGCGGCAGGTGGGGGTGCCGGGCGGGGCGGGGCCGCCTCGGGCCGGGGAGGGCTCGGGGGAGGGGCGCGG
CGGCCCCCGGAGCGCCGGCGGCTGTCGAGGCGCGGCGAGCCGCAGCCATTGCCTTTTATGGTAATCGTGC
GAGAGGGCGCAGGGACTTCCTTTGTCCCAAATCTGTGCGGAGCCGAAATCTGGGAGGCGCCGCCGCACCC
CCTCTAGCGGGCGCGGGGCGAAGCGGTGCGGCGCCGGCAGGAAGGAAATGGGCGGGGAGGGCCTTCGTGC
GTCGCCGCGCCGCCGTCCCCTTCTCCCTCTCCAGCCTCGGGGCTGTCCGCGGGGGGACGGCTGCCTTCGG
GGGGGACGGGGCAGGGCGGGGTTCGGCTTCTGGCGTGTGACCGGCGGCTCTAGAGCCTCTGCTAACCATG
TTCATGCCTTCTTCTTTTTCCTACAGCTCCTGGGCAACGTGCTGGTTATTGTGCTGTCTCATCATTTTGG
CAAAGAATTCCTCGACATAACTTCGTATAGCATACATTATACGAAGTTATCTCGAATGGAGCTGCCAACA
AAGCCTGGCACCTTCGACCTGGGCCTGGCCACATGGAGCCCTTCCTTCCAGGGGGAAACCCACCGGGCTC
AGGCACGCCGCAGGGATGTTGGCAGGCAGCTGCCTGAGTACAAGGCTGTGGTGGTGGGCGCCAGTGGCGT
GGGCAAGAGTGCGCTGACCATCCAGCTGAACCACCAGTGCTTCGTGGAGGACCACGACCCCACCATCCAG
GATTCCTACTGGAAGGAGTTGACCCTGGACAGTGGGGACTGCATTCTGAATGTGCTGGACACAGCAGGGC
AGGCCATCCATAGGGCCCTGCGTGACCAGTGCCTGGCTGTCTGTGATGGTGTGCTGGGCGTCTTCGCTCT
CGATGACCCCTCGTCTCTGATCCAGCTGCAGCAGATATGGGCCACCTGGGGCCCTCACCCCGCCCAGCCC
CTTGTCCTCGTGGGCAACAAGTGTGACCTTGTGACCACTGCTGGAGATGCTCATGCCGCTGCTGCAGCCC
TCGCACACAGCTGGGGGGCCCACTTCGTGGAGACCTCGGCCAAAACACGGCAAGGCGTGGAGGAGGCCTT
TTCCCTGCTGGTCCATGAGATCCAGAGGGTCCAGGAGGCCATGGCGAAGGAGCCCATGGCAAGGTCCTGT
AGGGAGAAGACCCGGCACCAGAAGGCCACCTGCCACTGTGGCTGCTCTGTGGCCTGAAGGTCTTGGCCAA
GAAATGTAGACCTTTCCCCAGGCCAGGGTGACGTCGACGAAGGGCGAATTGGCCGCACTAGTTACTTAGG
TATAACTTCGTATAGCATACATTATACGAAGTTATCCACCATGGCCTCCTCCGAGGACGTCATCAAGGAG
TTCATGCGCTTCAAGGTGCGCATGGAGGGCTCCGTGAACGGCCACGAGTTCGAGATCGAGGGCGAGGGCG
AGGGCCGCCCCTACGAGGGCACCCAGACCGCCAAGCTGAAGGTGACCAAGGGCGGCCCCCTGCCCTTCGC
CTGGGACATCCTGTCCCCCCAGTTCCAGTACGGCTCCAAGGTGTACGTGAAGCACCCCGCCGACATCCCC
GACTACAAGAAGCTGTCCTTCCCCGAGGGCTTCAAGTGGGAGCGCGTGATGAACTTCGAGGACGGCGGCG
TGGTGACCGTGACCCAGGACTCCTCCCTGCAGGACGGCTGCTTCATCTACAAGGTGAAGTTCATCGGCGT
GAACTTCCCCTCCGACGGCCCCGTAATGCAGAAGAAGACTATGGGCTGGGAGCCCTCCACCGAGCGCCTG
TACCCCCGCGACGGCGTGCTGAAGGGCGAGATCCACAAGGCCCTGAAGCTGAAGGACGGCGGCCACTACC
TGGTGGAGTTCAAGTCCATCTACATGGCCAAGAAGCCCGTGCAGCTGCCCGGCTACTACTACGTGGACTC
CAAGCTGGACATCACCTCCCACAACGAGGACTACACCATCGTGGAGCAGTACGAGCGCGCCGAGGGCCGC
CACCACCTGTTCCTGTAGACGGCCGCTCGATAAGCTTGATATCGAATTCCGCCCCCCCCCCCTCTCCCTC
CCCCCCCCCTAACGTTACTGGCCGAAGCCGCTTGGAATAAGGCCGGTGTGCGTTTGTCTATATGTTATTT
TCCACCATATTGCCGTCTTTTGGCAATGTGAGGGCCCGGAAACCTGGCCCTGTCTTCTTGACGAGCATTC
CTAGGGGTCTTTCCCCTCTCGCCAAAGGAATGCAAGGTCTGTTGAATGTCGTGAAGGAAGCAGTTCCTCT
GGAAGCTTCTTGAAGACAAACAACGTCTGTAGCGACCCTTTGCAGGCAGCGGAACCCCCCACCTGGCGAC
AGGTGCCTCTGCGGCCAAAAGCCACGTGTATAAGATACACCTGCAAAGGCGGCACAACCCCAGTGCCACG
TTGTGAGTTGGATAGTTGTGGAAAGAGTCAAATGGCTCTCCTCAAGCGTATTCAACAAGGGGCTGAAGGA
TGCCCAGAAGGTACCCCATTGTATGGGATCTGATCTGGGGCCTCGGTGCACATGCTTTACATGTGTTTAG
TCGAGGTTAAAAAAACGTCTAGGCCCCCCGAACCACGGGGACGTGGTTTTCCTTTGAAAAACACGATGAT
AATATGGCCACAACCATGACCGAGTACAAGCCCACGGTGCGCCTCGCCACCCGCGACGACGTCCCCAGGG
CCGTACGCACCCTCGCCGCCGCGTTCGCCGACTACCCCGCCACGCGCCACACCGTCGATCCGGACCGCCA
CATCGAGCGGGTCACCGAGCTGCAAGAACTCTTCCTCACGCGCGTCGGGCTCGACATCGGCAAGGTGTGG
GTCGCGGACGACGGCGCCGCGGTGGCGGTCTGGACCACGCCGGAGAGCGTCGAAGCGGGGGCGGTGTTCG
CCGAGATCGGCCCGCGCATGGCCGAGTTGAGCGGTTCCCGGCTGGCCGCGCAGCAACAGATGGAAGGCCT
CCTGGCGCCGCACCGGCCCAAGGAGCCCGCGTGGTTCCTGGCCACCGTCGGCGTCTCGCCCGACCACCAG
GGCAAGGGTCTGGGCAGCGCCGTCGTGCTCCCCGGAGTGGAGGCGGCCGAGCGCGCCGGGGTGCCCGCCT
TCCTGGAGACCTCCGCGCCCCGCAACCTCCCCTTCTACGAGCGGCTCGGCTTCACCGTCACCGCCGACGT
CGAGGTGCCCGAAGGACCGCGCACCTGGTGCATGACCCGCAAGCCCGGTGCCTGACGCCCGCCCCACGAC
CCGCAGCGCCCGACCGAAAGGAGCGCACGACCCCATGCATCGATGATCTAGAGCTCGCTGATCAGCCTCG
ACTGTGCCTTCTAGTTGCCAGCCATCTGTTGTTTGCCCCTCCCCCGTGCCTTCCTTGACCCTGGAAGGTG
CCACTCCCACTGTCCTTTCCTAATAAAATGAGGAAATTGCATCGCATTGTCTGAGTAGGTGTCATTCTAT
TCTGGGGGGTGGGGTGGGGCAGGACAGCAAGGGGGAGGATTGGGAAGACAATAGCAGGCATGCTGGGGAT
GCGGTGGGCTCTATGGCTTCTGAGGCGGAAAGAACCTGCAGCCCAAGCTTGGCGTAATCATGGTCATAGC
TGTTTCCTGTGTGAAATTGTTATCCGCTCACAATTCCACACAACATACGAGCCGGAAGCATAAAGTGTAA
AGCCTGGGGTGCCTAATGAGTGAGCTAACTCACATTAATTGCGTTGCGCTCACTGCCCGCTTTCCAGTCG
GGAAACCTGTCGTGCCAGCGGATCCGCATCTCAATTAGTCAGCAACCATAGTCCCGCCCCTAACTCCGCC
CATCCCGCCCCTAACTCCGCCCAGTTCCGCCCATTCTCCGCCCCATGCATGGCTGACTAATTTTTTTTAT
TTATGCAGAGGCCGAGGCCGCCTCGGCCTCTGAGCTATTCCAGAAGTAGTGAGGAGGCTTTTTTGGAGGC
CTAGGCTTTTGCAAAAAGCTAACTTGTTTATTGCAGCTTATAATGGTTACAAATAAAGCAATAGCATCAC
AAATTTCACAAATAAAGCATTTTTTTCACTGCATTCTAGTTGTGGTTTGTCCAAACTCATCAATGTATCT
TATCATGTCTGGATCCCACGGGTGCGCATGATCGTGCTCCTGTCGTTGAGGACCCGGCTAGGCTGGCGGG
GTTGCCTTACTGGTTAGCAGAATGAATCACCGATACGCGAGCGAACGTGAAGCGACTGCTGCTGCAAAAC
GTCTGCGACCTGAGCAACAACATGAATGGTCTTCGGTTTCCGTGTTTCGTAAAGTCTGGAAACGCGGAAG
TCAGCGCCCTGCACCATTATGTTCCGGATCTGCATCGCAGGATGCTGCTGGCTACCCTGTGGAACACCTA
CATCTGTATTAACGAAGCGCTGGCATTGACCCTGAGTGATTTTTCTCTGGTCCCGCCGCATCCATACCGC
CAGTTGTTTACCCTCACAACGTTCCAGTAACCGGGCATGTTCATCATCAGTAACCCGTATCGTGAGCATC
CTCTCTCGTTTCATCGGTATCATTACCCCCATGAACAGAAATCCCCCTTACACGGAGGCATCAGTGACCA
AACAGGAAAAAACCGCCCTTAACATGGCCCGCTTTATCAGAAGCCAGACATTAACGCTTCTGGAGAAACT
CAACGAGCTGGACGCGGATGAACAGGCAGACATCTGTGAATCGCTTCACGACCACGCTGATGAGCTTTAC
CGCAGCTGCCTCGCGCGTTTCGGTGATGACGGTGAAAACCTCTGACACATGCAGCTCCCGGAGACGGTCA
CAGCTTGTCTGTAAGCGGATGCCGGGAGCAGACAAGCCCGTCAGGGCGCGTCAGCGGGTGTTGGCGGGTG
TCGGGGCGCAGCCATGACCCAGTCACGTAGCGATAGCGGAGTGTATACTGGCTTAACTATGCGGCATCAG
AGCAGATTGTACTGAGAGTGCACCATATGCGGTGTGAAATACCGCACAGATGCGTAAGGAGAAAATACCG
CATCAGGCGCTCTTCCGCTTCCTCGCTCACTGACTCGCTGCGCTCGGTCGTTCGGCTGCGGCGAGCGGTA
TCAGCTCACTCAAAGGCGGTAATACGGTTATCCACAGAATCAGGGGATAACGCAGGAAAGAACATGTGAG
CAAAAGGCCAGCAAAAGGCCAGGAACCGTAAAAAGGCCGCGTTGCTGGCGTTTTTCCATAGGCTCCGCCC
CCCTGACGAGCATCACAAAAATCGACGCTCAAGTCAGAGGTGGCGAAACCCGACAGGACTATAAAGATAC
CAGGCGTTTCCCCCTGGAAGCTCCCTCGTGCGCTCTCCTGTTCCGACCCTGCCGCTTACCGGATACCTGT
CCGCCTTTCTCCCTTCGGGAAGCGTGGCGCTTTCTCATAGCTCACGCTGTAGGTATCTCAGTTCGGTGTA
GGTCGTTCGCTCCAAGCTGGGCTGTGTGCACGAACCCCCCGTTCAGCCCGACCGCTGCGCCTTATCCGGT
AACTATCGTCTTGAGTCCAACCCGGTAAGACACGACTTATCGCCACTGGCAGCAGCCACTGGTAACAGGA
TTAGCAGAGCGAGGTATGTAGGCGGTGCTACAGAGTTCTTGAAGTGGTGGCCTAACTACGGCTACACTAG
AAGGACAGTATTTGGTATCTGCGCTCTGCTGAAGCCAGTTACCTTCGGAAAAAGAGTTGGTAGCTCTTGA
TCCGGCAAACAAACCACCGCTGGTAGCGGTGGTTTTTTTGTTTGCAAGCAGCAGATTACGCGCAGAAAAA
AAGGATCTCAAGAAGATCCTTTGATCTTTTCTACGGGGTCTGACGCTCAGTGGAACGAAAACTCACGTTA
AGGGATTTTGGTCATGAGATTATCAAAAAGGATCTTCACCTAGATCCTTTTAAATTAAAAATGAAGTTTT
AAATCAATCTAAAGTATATATGAGTAAACTTGGTCTGACAGTTACCAATGCTTAATCAGTGAGGCACCTA
TCTCAGCGATCTGTCTATTTCGTTCATCCATAGTTGCCTGACTCCCCGTCGTGTAGATAACTACGATACG
GGAGGGCTTACCATCTGGCCCCAGTGCTGCAATGATACCGCGAGACCCACGCTCACCGGCTCCAGATTTA
TCAGCAATAAACCAGCCAGCCGGAAGGGCCGAGCGCAGAAGTGGTCCTGCAACTTTATCCGCCTCCATCC
AGTCTATTAATTGTTGCCGGGAAGCTAGAGTAAGTAGTTCGCCAGTTAATAGTTTGCGCAACGTTGTTGC
CATTGCTGCAGGCATCGTGGTGTCACGCTCGTCGTTTGGTATGGCTTCATTCAGCTCCGGTTCCCAACGA
TCAAGGCGAGTTACATGATCCCCCATGTTGTGCAAAAAAGCGGTTAGCTCCTTCGGTCCTCCGATCGTTG
TCAGAAGTAAGTTGGCCGCAGTGTTATCACTCATGGTTATGGCAGCACTGCATAATTCTCTTACTGTCAT
GCCATCCGTAAGATGCTTTTCTGTGACTGGTGAGTACTCAACCAAGTCATTCTGAGAATAGTGTATGCGG
CGACCGAGTTGCTCTTGCCCGGCGTCAATACGGGATAATACCGCGCCACATAGCAGAACTTTAAAAGTGC
TCATCATTGGAAAACGTTCTTCGGGGCGAAAACTCTCAAGGATCTTACCGCTGTTGAGATCCAGTTCGAT
GTAACCCACTCGTGCACCCAACTGATCTTCAGCATCTTTTACTTTCACCAGCGTTTCTGGGTGAGCAAAA
ACAGGAAGGCAAAATGCCGCAAAAAAGGGAATAAGGGCGACACGGAAATGTTGAATACTCATACTCTTCC
TTTTTCAAT
Features (pLannotate 1.2.2; 25 found; start..end, strand, type, name):
    576..710     +  polyA_signal   SV40 poly(A) signal: SV40 polyadenylation signal
    804..1107    +  enhancer       CMV enhancer: human cytomegalovirus immediate early enhancer
   1112..1389    +  promoter       chicken β-actin promoter: No description available
   1390..2406    +  intron         chimeric intron: chimera between introns from chicken β-actin and rabbit β-globin
   2467..2500    +  protein_bind   loxP: Cre-mediated recombination occurs in the 8-bp core sequence (GCATACAT). Cre recombinase
   2506..3204    +  CDS            ERAS: RASE_HUMAN - Also known as HRAS2, HRASP. Experimental evidence at protein level: Swiss-Prot protein existence level 1. Ras proteins bind GDP/GTP and possess intrinsic GTPase activity. Plays an important role in the tumor-like growth properties of embryonic stem cells (By similarity). From Homo sapiens (Human).
   3292..3325    +  protein_bind   loxP: Cre-mediated recombination occurs in the 8-bp core sequence (GCATACAT). Cre recombinase
   3331..4005    +  CDS            DsRed.T4: DsRed.T4 is a basic (constitutively fluorescent) red fluorescent protein published in 2002, derived from Discosoma sp.. It is reported to be a rapidly-maturing tetramer.
   4017..4040    -  misc_feature   MCS (fragment): pBluescript multiple cloning site
   4160..4622    +  misc_feature   IRES: internal ribosome entry site (IRES) of the encephalomyocarditis virus (EMCV)
   4636..5235    +  CDS            PuroR: puromycin N-acetyltransferase; pac from Streptomyces alboniger; confers resistance to puromycin
   5322..5546    +  polyA_signal   bGH poly(A) signal: bovine growth hormone polyadenylation signal
   5550..5566    +  promoter       SV40 promoter (fragment): SV40 enhancer and early promoter
   5617..5633    -  protein_bind   lac operator: The lac repressor binds to the lac operator to inhibit transcription in E. coli. This inhibition can be relieved by adding lactose or isopropyl-β-D-thiogalactopyranoside (IPTG). lac repressor encoded by lacI
   5641..5671    -  promoter       lac promoter: promoter for the E. coli lac operon
   5686..5707    -  protein_bind   CAP binding site: CAP binding activates transcription in the presence of cAMP. E. coli catabolite activator protein
   5720..5759    -  CDS            lacI (fragment): lac repressor; lacI; The lac repressor binds to the lac operator to inhibit transcription in E. coli. This inhibition can be relieved by adding lactose or isopropyl-β-D-thiogalactopyranoside (IPTG).
   5766..5965    +  promoter       SV40 promoter: SV40 early promoter
   5971..6105    +  polyA_signal   SV40 poly(A) signal: SV40 polyadenylation signal
   6177..6557    -  CDS            YPB1_ECOLX: Protein predicted: Swiss-Prot protein existence level 4. From Escherichia coli.
   6574..6765    +  CDS            rop: Rop protein, which maintains plasmids at low copy number; rop
   6867..7007    +  misc_feature   bom: basis of mobility region from pBR322
   7193..7781    -  rep_origin     ori: high-copy-number ColE1/pMB1/pBR322/pUC origin of replication
   7952..8812    -  CDS            AmpR: β-lactamase; bla; confers resistance to ampicillin, carbenicillin, and related antibiotics
   8813..8829    -  promoter       AmpR promoter (fragment): bla
