[The description below was written by a language model from this plasmid's Addgene catalogue record and pLannotate feature annotations shown in this document.]
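Description:
PBRPyCAG-LoxP-ERAS-STOPcassette-Loxp-DsRed-IRES-PURO is an 8.8 kb mammalian expression plasmid that drives constitutive, Cre-excisable expression of human ERAS, a Ras-family small GTPase associated with the growth properties of embryonic stem cells. It is propagated in E. coli under ampicillin selection (AmpR) from a ColE1/pMB1-type origin. The backbone carries pBR322-derived rop and bom elements, consistent with the "PBR" in its name, although the catalogue lists it as high copy. Residual lac promoter/operator fragments and SV40 promoter and poly(A) segments are also annotated in the backbone. Any polyoma element hinted at by "Py" in the name was not annotated.

The payload is a single transcription unit under the CAG (CAGGS) promoter, made up of the CMV enhancer, chicken β-actin promoter and a chimeric β-actin/β-globin intron. Downstream lies a loxP site, the ERAS coding sequence and a second loxP in the same orientation, followed by DsRed.T4, an EMCV IRES, the puromycin N-acetyltransferase gene and a bGH polyadenylation signal. According to the record, the floxed segment also contains a stop cassette. The feature table shows only a short unannotated interval between ERAS and the second loxP, so its composition is not specified.

In the unrecombined state ERAS is expressed and the stop cassette is meant to block downstream DsRed. Cre recombination deletes ERAS and the stop element together, placing DsRed-IRES-PuroR directly under CAG, so cells that have lost the transgene turn red. Puromycin is the listed mammalian selection marker, and its position downstream of the floxed stop suggests that resistance, like DsRed, may depend largely on excision. The plasmid was deposited in connection with work on deriving naive human pluripotent stem cells, where it allows reversible ERAS overexpression with visual tracking of transgene removal.
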