Addgene plasmid #52419: PBRPyCAG-LoxP-ERAS-STOPcassette-Loxp-DsRed-IRES-PURO
Purpose: Constitutive mammalian expression of ERAS. Upon CRE mediated deletion of ERAS insert, dsRED expression markers is truned on due to concomittant removal of stop cassette.
Depositing lab: Jacob Hanna. Depositing organization: Weizmann Institute of Science. Publication: Derivation of novel human ground state naive pluripotent stem cells. Gafni O, Weinberger L, Mansour AA, Manor YS, Chomsky E, Ben-Yosef D, Kalma Y, Viukov S, Maza I, Zviran A, Rais Y, Shipony Z, Mukamel Z, Krupalnik V, Zerbib M, Geula S, Caspi I, Schneir D, Shwartz T, Gilad S, Amann-Zalcenstein D, Benjamin S, Amit I, Tanay A, Massarwa R, Novershtern N, Hanna JH. Nature. 2013 Dec 12;504(7479):282-6. doi: 10.1038/nature12745. Epub 2013 Oct 30. PubMed 24172903.
Backbone
  Vector backbone: addgene 26274
  Selectable markers: Puromycin
Growth in bacteria
  Bacterial resistance: Ampicillin, 100 μg/mL
  Growth temperature: 37°C
  Growth strain: DH5alpha
  Copy number: High Copy
Gene/Insert
  Gene/Insert name: ERAS
  Species: H. sapiens (human)
  Entrez Gene: ERAS (a.k.a. HRAS2, HRASP)
  Promoter: CAGGS
  Cloning method: Restriction Enzyme; 5′ cloning site Xho1 (destroyed during cloning); 3′ cloning site Not1 (destroyed during cloning)
  Sequencing primers: 5′ GGGGACGGCTGCCTTCGGGG
Terms and licenses: Academic/Nonprofit Terms; Industry Terms: Not Available to Industry
How to cite: PBRPyCAG-LoxP-ERAS-STOPcassette-Loxp-DsRed-IRES-PURO was a gift from Jacob Hanna (Addgene plasmid # 52419 ; http://n2t.net/addgene:52419 ; RRID:Addgene_52419)
