>Addgene plasmid #52419 | PBRPyCAG-LoxP-ERAS-STOPcassette-Loxp-DsRed-IRES-PURO | addgene partial sequence | sequence record 84687 | DsRed1-N 5'-GTACTGGAACTGGGGGGACAG-3'
CCTTGGTCACCTTCAGCTTGGCGGTCTGGGTGCCCTCGTAGGGGCGGCCCTCGCCCTCGCCCTCGATCTC
GAACTCGTGGCCGTTCACGGAGCCCTCCATGCGCACCTTGAAGCGCATGAACTCCTTGATGACGTCCTCG
GAGGAGGCCATGGTGGATAACTTCGTATAATGTATGCTATACGAAGTTATACCTAAGTAACTAGTGCGGC
CAATTCGCCCTTCGTCGACGTCACCCTGGCCTGGGGAAAGGTCTACATTTCTTGGCCAAGACCTTCAGGC
CACAGAGCAGCCACAGTGGCAGGTGGCCTTCTGGTGCCGGGTCTTCTCCCTACAGGACCTTGCCATGGGC
TCCTTCGCCATGGCCTCCTGGACCCTCTGGATCTCATGGACCAGCAGGGAAAAGGCCTCCTCCACGCCTT
GCCGTGTTTTGGCCGAGGTCTCCACGAAGTGGGCCCCCCAGCTGTGTGCGAGGGCTGCAGCAGCGGCATG
AGCATCTCCAGCAGTGGTCACAAGGTCACACTTGTTGCCCACGAGGACAAGGGGCTGGGCGGGGTGAGGG
CCCCAGGTGGCCCATATCTGCTGCAGCTGGATCAGAGACGAGGGGTCATCGAGAGCGAAGACGCCCAGCA
CACCATCACAGACAGCCAGGCACTGGTCACGCAGGGCCCTATGGATGGCCTGCCCTGCTGTGTCCAGCAC
ATTCAGAATGCAGTCCCCACTGTCCAGGGTCAACTCCTTCCAGTAGGAATCCTGGATGGTGGGGTCGTGG
TCCTCCACGAA
